>Addgene plasmid #234497 | pBHM2618 | addgene full sequence | sequence record 478427 | Addgene NGS Result
GAAGATCCTTTGATCTTTTCTACGGGGTCTGACGCTCAGTGGAACGAAAACTCACGTTAAGGGATTTTGG
TCATGAGATTATCAAAAAGGATCTTCACCTAGATCCTTTTAAATTAAAAATGAAGTTTTAAATCAATCTA
AAGTATATATGAGTAAACTTGGTCTGACAGTTACCAATGCTTAATCAGTGAGGCACCTATCTCAGCGATC
TGTCTATTTCGTTCATCCATAGTTGCCTGACTCCCCGTCGTGTAGATAACTACGATACGGGAGGGCTTAC
CATCTGGCCCCAGTGCTGCAATGATACCGCGAGACCCACGCTCACCGGCTCCAGATTTATCAGCAATAAA
CCAGCCAGCCGGAAGGGCCGAGCGCAGAAGTGGTCCTGCAACTTTATCCGCCTCCATCCAGTCTATTAAT
TGTTGCCGGGAAGCTAGAGTAAGTAGTTCGCCAGTTAATAGTTTGCGCAACGTTGTTGCCATTGCTACAG
GCATCGTGGTGTCACGCTCGTCGTTTGGTATGGCTTCATTCAGCTCCGGTTCCCAACGATCAAGGCGAGT
TACATGATCCCCCATGTTGTGCAAAAAAGCGGTTAGCTCCTTCGGTCCTCCGATCGTTGTCAGAAGTAAG
TTGGCCGCAGTGTTATCACTCATGGTTATGGCAGCACTGCATAATTCTCTTACTGTCATGCCATCCGTAA
GATGCTTTTCTGTGACTGGTGAGTACTCAACCAAGTCATTCTGAGAATAGTGTATGCGGCGACCGAGTTG
CTCTTGCCCGGCGTCAATACGGGATAATACCGCGCCACATAGCAGAACTTTAAAAGTGCTCATCATTGGA
AAACGTTCTTCGGGGCGAAAACTCTCAAGGATCTTACCGCTGTTGAGATCCAGTTCGATGTAACCCACTC
GTGCACCCAACTGATCTTCAGCATCTTTTACTTTCACCAGCGTTTCTGGGTGAGCAAAAACAGGAAGGCA
AAATGCCGCAAAAAAGGGAATAAGGGCGACACGGAAATGTTGAATACTCATACTCTTCCTTTTTCAATAT
TATTGAAGCATTTATCAGGGTTATTGTCTCATGAGCGGATACATATTTGAATGTATTTAGAAAAATAAAC
AAATAGGGGTTCCGCGCACATTTCCCCGAAAAGTGCCACCTGGGTCCTTTTCATCACGTGCTATAAAAAT
AATTATAATTTAAATTTTTTAATATAAATATATAAATTAAAAATAGAAAGTAAAAAAAGAAATTAAAGAA
AAAATAGTTTTTGTTTTCCGAAGATGTAAAAGACTCTAGGGGGATCGCCAACAAATACTACCTTTTATCT
TGCTCTTCCTGCTCTCAGGTATTAATGCCGAATTGTTTCATCTTGTCTGTGTAGAAGACCACACACGAAA
ATCCTGTGATTTTACATTTTACTTATCGTTAATCGAATGTATATCTATTTAATCTGCTTTTCTTGTCTAA
TAAATATATATGTAAAGTACGCTTTTTGTTGAAATTTTTTAAACCTTTGTTTATTTTTTTTTCTTCATTC
CGTAACTCTTCTACCTTCTTTATTTACTTTCTAAAATCCAAATACAAAACATAAAAATAAATAAACACAG
AGTAAATTCCCAAATTATTCCATCATTAAAAGATACGAGGCGCGTGTAAGTTACAGGCAAGCGATCCGTC
TAAGAAACCATTATTATCATGACATTAACCTATAAAAATAGGCGTATCACGAGGCCCTTTCGTCTCGCGC
GTTTCGGTGATGACGGTGAAAACCTCTGACACATGCAGCTCCCGGAGACGGTCACAGCTTGTCTGTAAGC
GGATGCCGGGAGCAGACAAGCCCGTCAGGGCGCGTCAGCGGGTGTTGGCGGGTGTCGGGGCTGGCTTAAC
TATGCGGCATCAGAGCAGATTGTACTGAGAGTGCACCATACCACCTTTTCAATTCATCATTTTTTTTTTA
TTCTTTTTTTTGATTTCGGTTTCCTTGAAATTTTTTTGATTCGGTAATCTCCGAACAGAAGGAAGAACGA
AGGAAGGAGCACAGACTTAGATTGGTATATATACGCATATGTAGTGTTGAAGAAACATGAAATTGCCCAG
TATTCTTAACCCAACTGCACAGAACAAAAACCTGCAGGAAACGAAGATAAATCATGTCGAAAGCTACATA
TAAGGAACGTGCTGCTACTCATCCTAGTCCTGTTGCTGCCAAGCTATTTAATATCATGCACGAAAAGCAA
ACAAACTTGTGTGCTTCATTGGATGTTCGTACCACCAAGGAATTACTGGAGTTAGTTGAAGCATTAGGTC
CCAAAATTTGTTTACTAAAAACACATGTGGATATCTTGACTGATTTTTCCATGGAGGGCACAGTTAAGCC
GCTAAAGGCATTATCCGCCAAGTACAATTTTTTACTCTTCGAAGACAGAAAATTTGCTGACATTGGTAAT
ACAGTCAAATTGCAGTACTCTGCGGGTGTATACAGAATAGCAGAATGGGCAGACATTACGAATGCACACG
GTGTGGTGGGCCCAGGTATTGTTAGCGGTTTGAAGCAGGCGGCAGAAGAAGTAACAAAGGAACCTAGAGG
CCTTTTGATGTTAGCAGAATTGTCATGCAAGGGCTCCCTATCTACTGGAGAATATACTAAGGGTACTGTT
GACATTGCGAAGAGCGACAAAGATTTTGTTATCGGCTTTATTGCTCAAAGAGACATGGGTGGAAGAGATG
AAGGTTACGATTGGTTGATTATGACACCCGGTGTGGGTTTAGATGACAAGGGAGACGCATTGGGTCAACA
GTATAGAACCGTGGATGATGTGGTCTCTACAGGATCTGACATTATTATTGTTGGAAGAGGACTATTTGCA
AAGGGAAGGGATGCTAAGGTAGAGGGTGAACGTTACAGAAAAGCAGGCTGGGAAGCATATTTGAGAAGAT
GCGGCCAGCAAAACTAAAAAACTGTATTATAAGTAAATGCATGTATACTAAACTCACAAATTAGAGCTTC
AATTTAATTATATCAGTTATTACCCTATGCGGTGTGAAATACCGCACAGATGCGTAAGGAGAAAATACCG
CATCAGGAAATTGTAAGCGTTAATATTTTGTTAAAATTCGCGTTAAATTTTTGTTAAATCAGCTCATTTT
TTAACCAATAGGCCGAAATCGGCAAAATCCCTTATAAATCAAAAGAATAGACCGAGATAGGGT
[37 nt withheld, positions 3214-3250]
AAAGAACGTGGACTCCAACGTCAAAGG
[49 nt withheld, positions 3278-3326]
T
[91 nt withheld, positions 3328-3418]
G
[124 nt withheld, positions 3420-3543]
CCATTCGCCATTCAGGCTGCGCAACTGTTGGGAAGGGCGATCGGTGCGGGCCTCTTCGCTATTACGCCAG
CTGGCGAAAGGGGGATGTGCTGCAAGGCGATTAAGTTGGGTAACGCCAGGGTTTTCCCAGTCACGACGTT
GTAAAACGACGGCCAGTGAATTGTAATACGACTCACTATAGGGCGAATTGGAGCTCCACCGCATGCAGGA
TTCGAGTGGCATGGTGTGCACTGAGTGTATGGTTGTCGGAGGAGAGGATGATGGTAACAACAATAGCAGC
AACGTCACTCGACGCGCGTCCGGTGTGCCACACGGGGTAACGCCGAGTCGCCGTCAGGGTCGCCGAGACC
ACTCTCACAGCGTCACCGTTGGCACCAGCTCAGCTTACAGCTTCTATCCTCCGCCAGCATCCACATACAT
CCCCTATACCGCATCCCCCACCCACTGCCCAAGGTGAGTCATCTTCCCGCCCCCTTCCCTTGCCCGCCAC
TCAGTCCTCCATCCTCCACTAATCCACCTTATCGCACCCACCGCCTATCGCACATCCGAGCACAATGCTG
GGCCTGCCAGGGGCTGCTAGATGGTGCTCTCCCCACGCTGATCTGCATGCCGGCCATTGGATCATGGGTG
CTAGGTGCTGGGTGCTGGATGTTGGATGCTGGATGCTGGGTGCACGCTTGGTCATTTCCTTCCAGGATTG
ACGGTCGCCGAGAGGACGACGTGGCGTTCGACAACGAGGGCCGATAGCACCGCATCGCCTCGACCTGCAT
CCATCTCGCCTTGTCCTTTTGGTGCAACAATCCATCCGTGCTGGTGCCACACGCATAGCTGGAAGAGATG
GATGTGCGTTGAACAGAGCTGCCGTCAGGACTTTTTGGTGCACGGACCCTATTGTCCTCCCCAATCTTCA
CCGCGTCTCCTAATATGCAGCCTCTTTGCTAATTGTCTTTTTCCATTAGTAAACTCGCCCAACATGTCTA
TGATTGAACAAGATGGATTGCACGCAGGTTCTCCGGCCGCTTGGGTGGAGAGGCTATTCGGCTATGACTG
GGCACAACAGACAATCGGCTGCTCTGATGCCGCCGTGTTCCGGCTGTCAGCGCAGGGGCGCCCGGTTCTT
TTTGTCAAGACCGACCTGTCCGGTGCCCTGAATGAACTGCAGGACGAGGCAGCGCGGCTATCGTGGCTGG
CCACGACGGGCGTTCCTTGCGCAGCTGTGCTCGACGTTGTCACTGAAGCGGGAAGGGACTGGCTGCTATT
GGGCGAAGTGCCGGGGCAGGATCTCCTGTCATCCCACCTTGCTCCTGCCGAGAAAGTATCCATCATGGCT
GATGCAATGCGGCGGCTGCATACGCTTGATCCGGCTACCTGCCCATTCGACCACCAAGCGAAACATCGCA
TCGAGCGAGCACGTACTCGGATGGAAGCCGGTCTTGTCGATCAGGATGATCTGGACGAAGAGCATCAGGG
GCTCGCGCCAGCCGAACTGTTCGCCAGGCTCAAGGCGCGCATGCCCGACGGCGAGGATCTCGTCGTGACC
CATGGCGATGCCTGCTTGCCGAATATCATGGTGGAAAATGGCCGCTTTTCTGGATTCATCGACTGTGGCC
GGCTGGGTGTGGCGGACCGCTATCAGGACATAGCGTTGGCTACCCGTGATATTGCTGAAGAGCTTGGCGG
CGAATGGGCTGACCGCTTCCTCGTGCTTTACGGTATCGCCGCTCCCGATTCGCAGCGCATCGCCTTCTAT
CGCCTTCTTGACGAGTTCTTCTGAGTGAAGGCGGTAAGGGGTTAATTTTCCTTAGAGGGTGTATATATAC
ATATTAGAGAAGTGATACAATTTTAGCACACTGCGAATTCGAGACAGACATCGTGTCAATCATCTTTTTT
GACATTATATGCCCATTAATCTATCTACAGACAACAATACCATCCTTCCCACCCTCAGCAACGCCGTTGA
ATCCTCAGGATCTTCATGGCAACTAGTGGATCCCCCTTGCATTAGAACTAAAAACAAAGCATGATTATTA
CAGTTCATTTATTTTTTAAATTGATCGGCATGCATGCAAAGTATACGTGCAAGGACAATGGTAACCTGCA
GGTGTGACCGATAATTATAACCATTTGTTGAGAATGAAGAGGTGAGGAGAAAAACAATGGATGACGGGAA
AAAAATAAAAAAACACTGAGACGGCGTGGACCGCCGTCTTATTTGCTTCCGTTATCCGCCAAAGTGGAAA
TTGCACATACACCGGCAGGGTATACTGTTGCTAGATGCGAGATATCCTCATGCCTAGGTTTTAGAGCTAG
AAATAGCAAGTTAAAATAAGGCTAGTCCGTTATCAACTTGAAAAAGTGGCACCGAGTCGGTGCTTTTTTA
TCAAGCTTATCGATACCGTCGACCTCGAGGGGGGGCCGGGTACCAGCTTTTGTTCCCTTTAGTGAGGGTT
AATTTCGAGCTTGGCGTAATCATGGTCATAGCTGTTTCCTGTGTGAAATTGTTATCCGCTCACAATTCCA
CACAACATACGAGCCGGAAGCATAAAGTGTAAAGCCTGGGGTGCCTAATGAGTGAGCTAACTCACATTAA
TTGCGTTGCGCTCACTGCCCGCTTTCCAGTCGGGAAACCTGTCGTGCCAGCTGCATTAATGAATCGGCCA
ACGCGCGGGGAGAGGCGGTTTGCGTATTGGGCGCTCTTCCGCTTCCTCGCTCACTGACTCGCTGCGCTCG
GTCGTTCGGCTGCGGCGAGCGGTATCAGCTCACTCAAAGGCGGTAATACGGTTATCCACAGAATCAGGGG
ATAACGCAGGAAAGAACATGTGAGCAAAAGGCCAGCAAAAGGCCAGGAACCGTAAAAAGGCCGCGTTGCT
GGCGTTTTTCCATAGGCTCCGCCCCCCTGACGAGCATCACAAAAATCGACGCTCAAGTCAGAGGTGGCGA
AACCCGACAGGACTATAAAGATACCAGGCGTTTCCCCCTGGAAGCTCCCTCGTGCGCTCTCCTGTTCCGA
CCCTGCCGCTTACCGGATACCTGTCCGCCTTTCTCCCTTCGGGAAGCGTGGCGCTTTCTCATAGCTCACG
CTGTAGGTATCTCAGTTCGGTGTAGGTCGTTCGCTCCAAGCTGGGCTGTGTGCACGAACCCCCCGTTCAG
CCCGACCGCTGCGCCTTATCCGGTAACTATCGTCTTGAGTCCAACCCGGTAAGACACGACTTATCGCCAC
TGGCAGCAGCCACTGGTAACAGGATTAGCAGAGCGAGGTATGTAGGCGGTGCTACAGAGTTCTTGAAGTG
GTGGCCTAACTACGGCTACACTAGAAGAACAGTATTTGGTATCTGCGCTCTGCTGAAGCCAGTTACCTTC
GGAAAAAGAGTTGGTAGCTCTTGATCCGGCAAACAAACCACCGCTGGTAGCGGTGGTTTTTTTGTTTGCA
AGCAGCAGATTACGCGCAGAAAAAAAGGATCTCAA
Features (pLannotate 1.2.2; 20 found; start..end, strand, type, name):
    171..1031    -  CDS            AmpR: β-lactamase; bla; confers resistance to ampicillin, carbenicillin, and related antibiotics
   1032..1136    -  promoter       AmpR promoter: bla
   1173..1676    +  misc_feature   CEN/ARS: S. cerevisiae CEN6 centromere fused to an autonomously replicating sequence
   1744..1779    +  CDS            rop (fragment): Rop protein, which maintains plasmids at low copy number; rop
   1881..1930    +  misc_feature   bom (fragment): basis of mobility region from pBR322
   1938..2153    +  promoter       URA3 promoter: S. cerevisiae URA3
   2154..2957    +  CDS            URA3: orotidine-5'-phosphate decarboxylase, required for uracil biosynthesis; S. cerevisiae URA3; yeast auxotrophic marker, counterselectable with 5-fluoroorotic acid (5-FOA)
   3036..3087    +  misc_feature   bom (fragment): basis of mobility region from pBR322
   3115..3543    -  rep_origin     f1 ori (sequence partly withheld): f1 bacteriophage origin of replication; arrow indicates direction of (+) strand synthesis
   3547..3704    -  CDS            lacZα (fragment): LacZα fragment of β-galactosidase; lacZ fragment
   3707..3725    +  promoter       T7 promoter: promoter for bacteriophage T7 RNA polymerase
   4523..5314    +  CDS            neo: KKA2_KLEPN - Also known as kan, nptII. Experimental evidence at protein level: Swiss-Prot protein existence level 1. Resistance to kanamycin, neomycin, paromomycin, ribostamycin, butirosin and gentamicin B. From Klebsiella pneumoniae.
   5841..5916    +  misc_RNA       gRNA scaffold: guide RNA scaffold for the Streptococcus pyogenes CRISPR/Cas9 system
   5922..5967    +  misc_feature   MCS (fragment): pBluescript multiple cloning site
   5979..5997    -  promoter       T3 promoter: promoter for bacteriophage T3 RNA polymerase
   6042..6058    -  protein_bind   lac operator: The lac repressor binds to the lac operator to inhibit transcription in E. coli. This inhibition can be relieved by adding lactose or isopropyl-β-D-thiogalactopyranoside (IPTG). lac repressor encoded by lacI
   6066..6096    -  promoter       lac promoter: promoter for the E. coli lac operon
   6111..6132    -  protein_bind   CAP binding site: CAP binding activates transcription in the presence of cAMP. E. coli catabolite activator protein
   6145..6237    -  CDS            lacI (fragment): lac repressor; lacI; The lac repressor binds to the lac operator to inhibit transcription in E. coli. This inhibition can be relieved by adding lactose or isopropyl-β-D-thiogalactopyranoside (IPTG).
   6420..7008    -  rep_origin     ori: high-copy-number ColE1/pMB1/pBR322/pUC origin of replication
