[The description below was written by a language model from this plasmid's Addgene catalogue record and pLannotate feature annotations shown in this document.]
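Description:
pBHM2618 is a CRISPR guide-RNA template plasmid built on the pRS316 yeast–E. coli shuttle backbone, about 7.0 kb in total, and associated with work on homology-dependent genome engineering in the human fungal pathogen Cryptococcus neoformans. The backbone supplies a high-copy ColE1/pUC-type origin and an ampicillin resistance gene (β-lactamase with its own promoter) for propagation in E. coli. It also carries an f1 phage origin, and a CEN6/ARS element plus the URA3 marker, which allow low-copy maintenance and uracil-prototrophy selection (counterselectable with 5-FOA) in Saccharomyces cerevisiae. Remnants of the pBluescript-style cloning region are also annotated, namely lacZα, the lac promoter and operator, and the flanking T7 and T3 promoters.

The roughly 2.2 kb insert sits between the T7 and T3 promoters and combines two modules. The first is a neomycin phosphotransferase (neo/nptII) coding sequence, the NEO marker selected with G418. The promoter and terminator driving it are not annotated in the feature table or named in the record. The second module, downstream, is a Streptococcus pyogenes Cas9 guide RNA scaffold, which the catalogue describes as being placed under a C. neoformans U6 promoter (CnU6). That promoter is not picked up by the automated annotation but presumably occupies the unannotated interval between neo and the scaffold. The sgRNA is "empty", meaning no target-specific spacer is present, so the plasmid serves as a parent into which a chosen 20-nt guide can be introduced. This yields a drug-selectable sgRNA expression cassette for Cas9-mediated editing. No Cas9 gene is present on this construct, so the nuclease must be provided separately.
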