Addgene plasmid #234497: pBHM2618
Purpose: NEOR-CnU6-empty sgRNA
Depositing lab: Hiten Madhani. Depositing organization: University of California, San Francisco (UCSF). Publication: Near 100% efficient homology-dependent genome engineering in the human fungal pathogen Cryptococcus neoformans. Nalley MJ, Banerjee S, Huang MY, Madhani HD. G3 (Bethesda). 2025 Aug 6;15(8):jkaf118. doi: 10.1093/g3journal/jkaf118. PubMed 40460280.
Backbone
  Vector backbone: pRS316
  Backbone size w/o insert (bp): 4887
  Total vector size (bp): 7008
  Vector type: Bacterial Expression, Yeast Expression, CRISPR
  Selectable markers: Neomycin (select with G418), URA3
Growth in bacteria
  Bacterial resistance: Ampicillin, 100 μg/mL
  Growth temperature: 37°C
  Growth strain: DH5alpha
  Copy number: High Copy
Gene/Insert
  Gene/Insert name: NEO-PCnU6-sgRNA_scaffold
  Insert size (bp): 2173
Terms and licenses: Academic/Nonprofit Terms; Industry Terms: Not Available to Industry
Depositor comments: Please visit https://doi.org/10.1101/2025.02.14.638277 for bioRxiv preprint.
How to cite: pBHM2618 was a gift from Hiten Madhani (Addgene plasmid # 234497 ; http://n2t.net/addgene:234497 ; RRID:Addgene_234497)
